>Addgene plasmid #197408 | pAC14 | addgene full sequence | sequence record 388750 | Addgene NGS Result
ATCTGAATCATGCGCGGATGACACGAACTCACGACGGCGATCACAGACATTAACCCACAGTACAGACACT
GCGACAACGTGGCAATTCGTCGCAATACAACGCTTTGGCAGTTTATTCTTGACATGTAGTGAGGGGGCTG
GTATAATCACATAGTACTGTTATACAGAAACAGAGGAGATATTACATATGAGTAAAGGAGAAGAGCTTTT
CACAGGAGTTGTCCCAATCCTCGTGGAATTAGACGGTGATGTTAATGGGCACAAGTTCTCTGTCAGTGGA
GAGGGTGAAGGCGACGCAACATATGGCAAGCTGACCCTTAAATTTATTTGCACCACGGGTAAACTACCTG
TTCCATGGCCAACACTGGTCACTACGTTCGGGTATGGGGTTCAGTGCTTTGCGCGCTACCCAGATCACAT
GAAACAGCACGACTTTTTCAAGAGTGCAATGCCCGAAGGCTATGTACAGGAGAGAACCATCTTTTTTAAG
GATGACGGCAACTATAAGACACGCGCCGAAGTGAAGTTCGAGGGTGATACCCTTGTTAATAGAATCGAGT
TAAAGGGTATTGACTTTAAGGAAGATGGAAATATTTTAGGCCACAAACTGGAATATAACTATAACTCCCA
TAATGTGTACATTATGGCCGACAAGCAAAAGAACGGTATCAAGGTTAACTTCAAGATCAGACACAACATT
GAGGATGGAAGCGTTCAACTAGCCGACCATTACCAACAAAACACCCCAATTGGCGATGGGCCTGTGCTGT
TACCAGACAACCATTACCTGTCCACTCAATCTGCCCTTTCGAAAGATCCCAACGAAAAGCGCGACCACAT
GGTCCTTCTTGAGTTTGTCACGGCTGCTGGGATTACACACGGCATGGATGAACTATACAAATAAATCCGT
AATCGTTAATCCGCAAATAACGTAAAAACCCGCTTCGGCGGGTTTTTTTATGGGGGGAGTTTAGGGAAAG
AGCATTTGTCAGCTGGAAATCTGCTCGTCAGTGGCGAGCGGCCGCGATTATCAAAAAGGATCTTCACCTA
GATCCTTTTAAATTAAAAATGAAGTTTTAAATCAATCTAAAGTATATATGAGTAAACTTGGTCTGACAGT
TACCAATGCTTAATCAGTGAGGCACCTATCTCAGCGATCTGTCTATTTCGTTCATCCATAGTTGCCTGAC
TCCCCGTCGTGTAGATAACTACGATACGGGAGGGCTTACCATCTGGCCCCAGTGCTGCAATGATACCGCG
GGACCCACGCTCACCGGCTCCAGATTTATCAGCAATAAACCAGCCAGCCGGAAGGGCCGAGCGCAGAAGT
GGTCCTGCAACTTTATCCGCCTCCATCCAGTCTATTAATTGTTGCCGGGAAGCTAGAGTAAGTAGTTCGC
CAGTTAATAGTTTGCGCAACGTTGTTGCCATTGCTACAGGCATCGTGGTGTCACGCTCGTCGTTTGGTAT
GGCTTCATTCAGCTCCGGTTCCCAACGATCAAGGCGAGTTACATGATCCCCCATGTTGTGCAAAAAAGCG
GTTAGCTCCTTCGGTCCTCCGATCGTTGTCAGAAGTAAGTTGGCCGCAGTGTTATCACTCATGGTTATGG
CAGCACTGCATAATTCTCTTACTGTCATGCCATCCGTAAGATGCTTTTCTGTGACTGGTGAGTACTCAAC
CAAGTCATTCTGAGAATAGTGTATGCGGCGACCGAGTTGCTCTTGCCCGGCGTCAATACGGGATAATACC
GCGCCACATAGCAGAACTTTAAAAGTGCTCATCATTGGAAAACGTTCTTCGGGGCGAAAACTCTCAAGGA
TCTTACCGCTGTTGAGATCCAGTTCGATGTAACCCACTCGTGCACCCAACTGATCTTCAGCATCTTTTAC
TTTCACCAGCGTTTCTGGGTGAGCAAAAACAGGAAGGCAAAATGCCGCAAAAAAGGGAATAAGGGCGACA
CGGAAATGTTGAATACTCATACTCTTCCTTTTTCAATATTATTGAAGCATTTATCAGGGTTATTGTCTCA
TGAGCGGATACATATTTGAATGTATTTAGAAAAATAAACAAATAGGGGTTCCGCGCACATTTCCCCGAAA
AGTGCCACCTGTCATGACCAAAATCCCTTAACGTGCTCAAGGCAGCCAGAACATCCAAAAATCCGCTGTA
GGCGATTCTGATGGCTTCTGTTCGGGGTATGAGGCGATGTGCTCCACAAGCACGACCGACAAGCCAGCCG
AAACGCTCGCCAAGCTGGCCGCTGCGCTACCTGCCGGAGAGGCCAAACGCTACCGGGTGATGGTGTCCAT
TGTCCCGGTGGAAGAATGAAGGCGAGCGGGGCGGGGCGGGGTGTGTCTGGCCGGGCTTGTCCCGGCCTTG
TCTTTTGGGGTTTTTGGTAAGGACTTTTGACGCCCTCAAGGGCGGCGAAAAGTACCGCGCCTAGTGGATG
ATCTTGGATAGATCATGGAGGGATTTTGCGAATCGCCCGCAAACCCGCGCCGTTGCTAGGTTTTTCAGAT
TTCGGCGGGGAACGTTACGCCGGGGGTTGGGGAACGTTACGCCGGGGGTTGGGGAACGTTACGCCGGGGG
TTGGGCCTGCTGATTTCCCACTTGCCCTTGGCGTACTCGTTCACCGTCCAACCAACGGCGGCAAGCTCGA
CAAGCGCCTTGCGGGCGGTCTGGCGGCGCTTTTTCATTGCTTCATCGTTGGCTGCGTCTGGCCATACATA
ACCGCACAGCGTGTCGATTTCAGCTTTGCCAGACTTTCCGGGGTCAATCCAGCCACATAGCCGCTGGTGT
AGCAGCCGTGCCGGGTCTGTTTCCAGCTTGCGAACTTCTGCCATGTTGATGCGGGTGTGCGGGCGCTCTC
CCATAACCGCATCCGCCAGCCGGGGATTAAGCGCAACAAATAACTTGCCTTCTTGCTCGTCGCTCGCGTA
CTCGGACAGAATGCGGAACCCTTGCCGCTTACCACCTCTTTCGACAATCACCGATACCGCCCAAAGCCGT
TCGATGCTTTCCCGGATGGTTTTAAACTGACTTCCTCCATCTTCGGCGTAGCCAAGTTCTCGGGCCAACT
GGCGGAAGCTGCCCTTGGCTACCATCGTATCTTTCTCTATGGCGTCCCACCGCATATCAAGCCATAGGCG
GAGTTGCTGGCCTGCTTCTGATTCCGTTTCGTGCCGTAGCACGATGCCGCGCCCGTTATCTCCGGAAATT
GCAGCCATTGCCACCAGCCCTTGCAATACGCGCAAGTCATCGCCGCCAAGTGGTTCAGGCCCCCAAAAAC
GGATTGAGTCATCTCCGTAGTTGTAGGTCACATCGAGCTTGAGCCTCTTTCGTTCTCCGCGCTTGAGACT
GCGGAAAAGCCCCGGCGTGAGGCAATGCGCGGGGTCGTGCCGCGCATGGGTGAGGTCATAGCTCATTGCG
CTTTCCCCCTTTTTTTCCTGCTCCATTGCTGATTGCCTCCTGTAGTTCAACGGGCAACAACACCCCGCCG
CTGTGCCGCTGATACCAGCGGTCTAGCGGGGTCGCGTCGTAGTTCTGCTTGCTCACGCCAAAGCGGACAA
AAAGGCCGCGCCGCTCGTTGCCGATGGGCGAACGATCAAAGCCCCGGTCACTCATGCGCTCGGCTTCCTG
CTCCGTCATTTTGGCGACATAGCCGCACCATCTGGCGTTGTCGATCAGGGCAGACGCGCCCCGCGCTGCC
TGCTGCTGGTCGGTCTGGCCGTCGCGGGCGCTGCCCTTGTTGACGTGGTGCAGGTACAGGACAGCCGCCC
CGGTGGTCGCCGCGATGTGTTCCAACACGGAAACAAGGTGGGCCATGTCGCCATTGCTGTTCTCGTCGAG
GCTGTGAATCCGGCTCAGGGTGTCCAGCACAATCAGCCGGGCCCCTGCGCTGTAGTCGATGACGCGGCGC
AAGTGCGCCTCGTCCATCACGTTTAGCCGCTTGCCCATGATCGGCTCAAGCATCAGGTTCTCAGCGATGG
CTTCGCGGGCCGACTGGTTGAGGTGCTGGCCGATGGCGTGGACACGTCGCACAAGGGCGGGCTGTGGATC
TTCGCCAGCGAGATAAACCACGCGCCCGGTGTGCGCCGGGGTTAGTCCCACAAGGTCGCCGCCTGCCACA
CTGCAAGCGATTGACATGGCCGCTTCAAGAGCAAAAAAGCTCTTGCCAGTTGCGCCAGGTGCGACAAGTG
CGCCCACGGTTCCGGCCAAGAATCCGGGCCAGATGAAATCAAGTTCTGGCGGCTCATTGGTGAAGGCCGC
CATAATGTCTAAAGCCATGCTTGTCTCCTTTTCAGACAGTTGTGGTTAGGCGCTGCCGGGGCCGCAATCC
CCTGCCGCGCCGCTCAATTTTCGCCCCTCGATGCCAGCCACGCCGAAGCCTCGGCCAAGGCGTCCTCATA
GGCGTAGCTGGCCGCTTCTTCTGCGTTCTCTGCTGTGGCGTACTCGGACAACGGGAACACTCCGCCGCCG
ACTTCCTCGCCGCTTTCCAACAGGCGCAACCGCCAGCCGCCGCCAAGGTCGGAGGGGCGCGGGTCGATCT
GGTAGCTGTATTCGATCATTGGCGGTAAACCTCCTTACGATTGCCGATGCGCATAACGAGGATGCGCAAA
GCACCGTCCTCGATGCTGGCGATGATTCGCCAATCCCCAACGCGGTATTTCCAGAAGGCTCCCAGTTTGG
AGCCTTTGAGGGCTTCGCCAATGCTGCGCGGGTCGTCGAGCTGGGCGACACGGCCATGCAAAAAAGCGAG
GATGCGGCGGGCGGTCTGCTGGTCGATCTTGCCTAGCTCGCGCTCGGCGGCTGGGTCGAGTTCAACCTTC
CATGCCATAGCGTTTCATCACTTCTTCGAGTGGCACGGTTTGGGTTTTGCCTGCGCGAATGTCGATCAGG
CGTTGCTCTGCAAGGTACAAATCTTCGAGGTCATCCAAGTGCTCAAGGATGGCTTCGCGGGCATAGAAAG
TCTTGGTCCGCCCTGTGGCCTGCGCCAGTGCTTCAAGGCGGGTTTCCACTTCGGCGGGCAGTCGGATTGC
AAGCATGTTTCGGCTCCTGTTCTGAAAACGCTATACAAGTATATCACAACCACCACGCAACGCTAGAGAC
TCATTCCCGGCGAGTTGTCGCGCTCGATCTTCTGCGCCTTTGCCTGCTCCTGCTGTCGTACAGGCTCGCG
CCCTTCCAGCTTCTCCCACTGCTGCCGGTACTTGCCAAGATCGGCGGCTTGCCGGTCGCCTGCGGCGCTG
TAGGCATAGCGGGCGGTGCGCTGCGCGTAGTCGTTCCAATCGCGGCCCTCGTCTTTCTGCCGGGTGGCCG
GTGCGCACTGGCGGATAGCGCCCTCGATGGCCGCTTGATCGTGGCCGGTGACGCGCATACGCACGGCAAT
CATGGAATCCACGCGGGACAAGTCCACCTCGCCGCCACGCTGCCGCTTGAGCACGTCGCGGTAATGCCGC
TGGTAGGCGTCGATCGCGCTGCCGCTGGCCGCTGCAAGCTCCAAGGCGGGCTTGGCTTTGCTGCGCTCGG
GCTGCTGCGCCTTCAAGGCCGCTTGCCGCTGATACTCGGCGTCGATCTGGCTGGACAAGGCCAGCGCCTT
GACGCACTCCCGGCGCTCGGCCTTGAGCAAGCGCACCTCTGGATAGCTGCCGTCCTCCCGCTGGTGCTTG
GGCTTGCGGTTCTCGTAGCCGGGTGCGCGGTGCGGGTGGATGGCTCCCGATAGCTTCGGGTCGCCGTATT
CACGGTTCAGGGCATCGCTCAGGCGGTTGCCCACGTCCTTATCGTGGGCCGTCCCCAGCTTCGACACGGT
GATGATGGCCTGATAGTTGCCGGGGCTGGATTCCAGCACGGCGGCGGGCTGGTAGCCGTCTTTGATAAGC
CGCTCCAGCTTCTCCCGGTTCATGTCGTCGATGAGGATGTGATGCTTCTTGTCCGATAGCGGCGTGTAGT
AGAGGTTTTCGCCCCGGCGCTGTAGGCGCTGCATCTCCGGCGTGCGCTGCTCGATCTCCTGCGGTGTGAA
ACCCCGCGTGATGCCGTCCTTCTTGTCGAGGATGAAGGTTTGCTTCCTTCCGTCTGCCTGCATCTTGATG
GACGTTACCCGGTAGCGCTCCGCGCCTACCGCTTCCGCGTACCGCTCGAACTGCTTTAGCTGCTCCGATT
TCATCGCCTGCGCCCTCTCCTGCTGTATCCGCTGCCGCTCCTGCTGGATGCTCTCCTGAAGCTCTGCATT
TGTGATCTTGAAGCCGTGCTCTGCTGCTAACTTCCCGCACATGGCCTTGTATTCGTCGTTCCCGGTTACG
GTGAAGCTGCCCCACTTCTGCGCCGATAGCTGCAAGGCGGCAAGCGTGCTGTCCCGGTTGCGCCAGTCGT
GAATATCGATGCTTTTGCCCTTGTCCACGAAAGACACACCCCCGCCCCGCCCCCCTTCTTCCTTCCGGCT
GTAATGCACCTGCTGGCCCACGATTTCAGGCTGATAGGCGCGAATGTCGCGCGGCGTCGGCGGCTCGCTG
CGGTCGCCCTCGATGCGCTGCGGCTCGCTGGCCCGGTGTCGCCACTGCTCGGCAAGCTCCGGGCTTTTCT
GCATCCGCTGCCACTGCTCCAGGTCGGGATAGGGTCTGAACTGCTGCCGGTGCTGCTCGCGCTGCTTCTG
GTGCTTCTCCTTCAAGGCGGCTTTCTCTGCGGCCTGCTCGGCGGCAATCACGCTGCGCATGGCGTTGAGC
ACTTCGCCCTTGCCTTTCCAGTTGCCGCGCATGAGTTCATCGCGGCGGGCCTTCTGCTGCTCGGCAAGTT
GCTTGCGCTCCTGCTCCTGCCGCTTGTCCTGTACCAGCTTGTCCGCGTTCTTCTCCGAGTAGTGCGCCTT
GCGCCCGGTGATGTAGTCCTTCCATCCCGGCACGTCTGGCTTGATCGGCTCCGGCTCGCGCTGTGCTACC
TGCTGACGCTGCGGCGGCTGGTAAGCTCCGAGTCGCTTTTGCAACTTGGATAGGCTCGCGTCCCGGTCTG
CGCTGCTGGCCTTCACGCCAACATCACCGACAAAGAGCGTCGCCCCGCTGCCTGTTTTCTCGTAGCGCAT
CCCCTTGGCTGCTAACTCGCGGTGCAACTGCTCCCACGTCTGCGCCTTTTTGATGATCGGTGCGCCGTCC
TCAATGGCGATGCGTTCGGCGGATTTCTCCCCGGTGCGGTTTTCCATGTCGCGCTTCGGCTGGGCTGGCT
GGCGCGGCTTGTCCTTGTCGATGTGCTCCCGGCCTAACTCACCATTCTCCAACACCTGATAACGCCCGTT
CTGCTCACGCTGCCAGCCTTGTGCGTTCTCGATTCGTGCTATCGCCTTGTGCGCTGCCTCAATGTCGAAG
CCGTTATTGATCTTCACCACCTTGAGCGTTTCAGGATGCACGCGGTTGATGGCAAGGTGCAGGTGCAAGT
TGTCCGTGTCGGCGTGCAAACCATAGATGGCTTGATGGTCTTTAACACCTAGCTCATCCATGAAAATGCT
TACCGCTTCTTCGACCTGCTCCGGGCTGGGCTGCTCGCCTTCTCGCCAACTCAGGACATAGTGATTGATC
GTATCCTTGCTTCGCACTGCCTCTTGTGACAAGGCAATCATTTCTGCCGTCTGGCTCTGTGGTTCATCGG
TGATGAATCCACGCGCCCCGGCATGGATGCACTTCTCCTGCGAGTTCTCACGCTCAGGCTCACGGATGTA
GCCAGTTAGGCGGGAAACGCGAACCGCCTTGCTTGCTGCCTTCTGCGGGTTCTTAACCTTCTTGACGATC
ACGGCTCAGTTTCCCGATATAGGCTTTCAAGACCACAAGCGCCCCGGCTGTGTCCTTGCTGTACACGCCT
CCGCTCTCGTTGTGGATGTGCTTAAGCAATCCACCGATGCGGCGCAACTCTTTGAGCATTACCGCGTCGG
CGCTGGCAATGATCGGCCTGCCAAAGTAGCGGCGGCGGACAAGCTCCGACATGCTCAACCCGGCAAGGTC
GGCATCCTCTTTCAAGCGGGCCTTCTCCGCTGCGGTCAGCCGTACATTGATAACGGCGTCCAGCGGTTCC
GGCCCCTGCGTTTCAAATGGCATCGTGTCTCCTTCTCGCGGGGGGCGGGCGGGGTGTGTCTTGGACAGTA
AGAAGCGAGAGCGCCGCACTGTCCGGGGTCAAGGGGATACCCCTTGCAGGATAAGCCAGACCGTGAGAAG
CGAAGCGCCGAATGGGCAGGCGTCCGTTGGAACCACGTGGCGAAGCCATGTGTGTTACAACGGTCATCCT
GTATTGCTCAACCGCTCTACTATCATATCAGCAGTTTAGGCACACTAGATGCACTTTGCAACAAGCATAA
AAGGCGCTATGCTGTCAACTCCGAAACCAG
Features (pLannotate 1.2.2; 6 found; start..end, strand, type, name):
    188..901     +  CDS            GFPmut3: GFPmut3 is a basic (constitutively fluorescent) green fluorescent protein published in 1996, derived from Aequorea victoria. It is reported to be a very rapidly-maturing weak dimer.
   1120..1980    -  CDS            AmpR: β-lactamase; bla; confers resistance to ampicillin, carbenicillin, and related antibiotics
   1981..2085    -  promoter       AmpR promoter: bla
   4280..4351    -  ncRNA          Plasmid R1162: Accession: RF00043 - R1162-like plasmid antisense RNA
   5106..6164    -  CDS            repB: REPB_ACIFR - Protein predicted: Swiss-Prot protein existence level 4. Functions as a primase with respect to replication at the (vegetative) origin of replication of pTF-FC2. From Acidithiobacillus ferrooxidans (Thiobacillus ferrooxidans).
   6375..7601    -  CDS            mobA: MOBA_ACIFR - Protein predicted: Swiss-Prot protein existence level 4. From Acidithiobacillus ferrooxidans (Thiobacillus ferrooxidans).
