[The description below was written by a language model from this plasmid's Addgene catalogue record and pLannotate feature annotations shown in this document.]
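Description:
pAC14 is a broad-host-range synthetic biology plasmid built on the pAC08 backbone and intended for use in bacterial symbionts of the honey bee gut. Its defining element, introduced by Gibson cloning, is the pTF-FC2 replicon. The record lists the insert species as unknown, although the annotated replicon proteins match entries from Acidithiobacillus ferrooxidans. The plasmid is propagated in E. coli DH5alpha as a high-copy vector and is selected with ampicillin, using a β-lactamase gene (AmpR) driven by its native bla promoter.

The sequenced plasmid is 8,360 nt, and automated annotation detected only six features, so large stretches remain unannotated. From the replicon region, the table identifies repB, a primase acting at the vegetative origin of pTF-FC2, and mobA, a mobilization protein of the type that allows a plasmid to be transferred by conjugation when a helper supplies the transfer machinery. It also finds an R1162-like antisense RNA, a small regulatory RNA family associated with replication control in IncQ-type plasmids. Other replicon components, such as the origin itself and any additional rep or mob genes, are not called in the table. The payload is GFPmut3, a rapidly maturing green fluorescent protein derived from Aequorea victoria. The catalogue describes its expression as constitutive, but neither the catalogue fields nor the feature table names the promoter driving it.

The stated purpose suggests that pAC14 is one of a set of related vectors carrying different replicons. GFP fluorescence provides a readout for whether a given replicon is maintained and expressed in bee gut bacteria. The associated work concerns engineering a symbiont for noninvasive biosensing of the honey bee gut environment.
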