Addgene plasmid #197408: pAC14
Purpose: Honey bee gut symbiont broad-host range vector with constitutive GFP, ampR and pTFC-FC2 replicon
Depositing lab: Yolanda Schaerli. Depositing organization: Universite de Lausanne (UNIL). Publication: An engineered bacterial symbiont allows noninvasive biosensing of the honey bee gut environment. Chhun A, Moriano-Gutierrez S, Zoppi F, Cabirol A, Engel P, Schaerli Y. PLoS Biol. 2024 Mar 5;22(3):e3002523. doi: 10.1371/journal.pbio.3002523. eCollection 2024 Mar. PubMed 38442124.
Backbone
  Vector backbone: pAC08
  Vector type: Synthetic Biology
Growth in bacteria
  Bacterial resistance: Ampicillin, 100 μg/mL
  Growth temperature: 37°C
  Growth strain: DH5alpha
  Copy number: High Copy
Gene/Insert
  Gene/Insert name: pTF-FC2 replicon
  Species: unknown
  Cloning method: Gibson Cloning
Terms and licenses: Academic/Nonprofit Terms; Industry Terms: Not Available to Industry
How to cite: pAC14 was a gift from Yolanda Schaerli (Addgene plasmid # 197408 ; http://n2t.net/addgene:197408 ; RRID:Addgene_197408)
